Addgene plasmid #63244: pFusX1-26
Purpose: Encodes RVD positions 1-3 in TALEN assembly
Depositing lab: Stephen Ekker. Depositing organization: Mayo Foundation for Medical Education and Research. Publication: FusX: A rapid one-step TALE assembly system for genome science. Ma AC, McNulty MS, Tanya PL, Jarryd CM, Martinez-Galvez G, Argue DP, Lee HB, Urban MD, Bullard CE, Blackburn PR, Man TK, Clark KJ, Ekker SC. Hum Gene Ther. 2016 Jun;27(6):451-63. doi: 10.1089/hum.2015.172 PubMed 26854857.
Backbone
  Vector backbone: FusX1
  Backbone size w/o insert (bp): 3013
  Vector type: TALEN
Growth in bacteria
  Bacterial resistance: Spectinomycin, 50 μg/mL
  Growth temperature: 37°C
  Growth strain: DH5alpha
  Copy number: High Copy
Gene/Insert
  Gene/Insert name: HD NN HD (alt name: X1_CGC)
  Species: Synthetic
  Mutation: none
  Cloning method: Restriction Enzyme; 5′ cloning site BsaI (destroyed during cloning); 3′ cloning site BsaI (destroyed during cloning)
  Sequencing primers: 5′ pCR8_F1; 3′ pCR8_R1
Terms and licenses: Academic/Nonprofit Terms; Industry Terms: Not Available to Industry
How to cite: pFusX1-26 was a gift from Stephen Ekker (Addgene plasmid # 63244 ; http://n2t.net/addgene:63244 ; RRID:Addgene_63244)
