[The description below was written by a language model from this plasmid's Addgene catalogue record.]
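Description:
pFusX1-26 is a TALEN assembly library plasmid from the FusX system, a one-step method for building custom TALE repeat arrays. It is built on the FusX1 backbone (about 3 kb without insert), is maintained as a high-copy plasmid in standard E. coli cloning strains, and is selected with spectinomycin. The record does not include a feature table, so the origin of replication and other backbone elements are not specified. The listed sequencing primers carry pCR8-style names, which suggests, but does not establish, a relationship to that class of entry vector.

The insert is a synthetic trimer of TALE repeats carrying the repeat-variable diresidues HD, NN and HD, alternatively named X1_CGC. Under the standard TALE code, HD recognises cytosine and NN recognises guanine, so this module specifies the triplet C-G-C. The "X1" designation and the stated purpose indicate that it supplies RVD positions 1 to 3 of the final array, the first three bases of the target half-site read by the TALE domain. The trimer was cloned through BsaI sites that were destroyed in the process, consistent with Golden Gate-style construction using type IIS enzymes, which cut outside their recognition sequence and allow seamless, ordered ligation of repeat units.

The plasmid carries no expression cassette described in the record and is not a functional nuclease on its own. It serves as one member of a pre-assembled trimer library: a user chooses the position 1–3 plasmid matching the desired target sequence and combines it with corresponding modules for later positions and a receiver vector to generate a complete TALEN or other TALE fusion for genome editing.
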