>Addgene plasmid #63244 | pFusX1-26 | depositor partial sequence | sequence record 105006 | pFusX1_CGC
AGTCTTAAGCGTCTCCCCCTGAACCTGACCCCGGACCAAGTGGTGGCTATCGCCAGCCACGATGGCGGCA
AGCAAGCGCTCGAAACGGTGCAGCGGCTGTTGCCGGTGCTGTGCCAGGACCATGGCCTGACCCCGGACCA
AGTGGTGGCTATCGCCAGCAACAATGGCGGCAAGCAAGCGCTCGAAACGGTGCAGCGGCTGTTGCCGGTG
CTGTGCCAGGACCATGGCCTGACTCCGGACCAAGTGGTGGCTATCGCCAGCCACGATGGCGGCAAGCAAG
CGCTCGAAACGGTGCAGCGGCTGTTGCCGGTGCTGTGCCAGGACCATGGCCTGACGAGACGTC
