>Addgene plasmid #63244 | pFusX1-26 | depositor partial sequence | sequence record 105007 | FusX1
CGTCTCCCCCTGACCCCGGACCAAGTGGTGGCTATCGAGACCGGCGCCGCTACGGGCGCGTCCCATTCGC
CATTCAGGCTGCGCAACTGTTGGGAAGGGCGATCGGTGCGGGCTCTTCGCTATTACGCCAGCTGGCGAAA
GGGGGATGTGCTGCAAGGCGATTAAGTTGGGAACGCCAGGGTTTTCCCAGTCACGACGTTGTAAAACGAC
GGCCAGTGAGCGCGCGTAATCGACTCACTATAGGGCGAATTGGGTACCGGGCCCCCCCTCGAGGTCCTCC
AGCTTTTGTTCCCTTTAGTGAGGGTTAATTGCGCGCTTGGCGTAATCATGGTCATAGCTGTTTCCTGTGT
GAAATTGTTATCCGCTCACAATTCCACACAACATACGAGCCGGAAGCATAAAGTGTAAAGCCTGGGGTGC
CTAATGAGTGAGCTAACTCACATTAATTGCGTTGCGCTCACTGCCCGCTTTCCACCGGTGGTCTCTGGCG
GCAAGCAAGCGCTCGAAACGGTGCAGCGGCTGTTGCCGGTGCTGTGCCAGGACCATGGCCTGACGAGACG
TCTAGACCAGCCAGGACAGAAATGCCTCGACTTCGCTGCTACCCAAGGTTGCCGGGTGACGCACACCGTG
GAAACGGATGAAGGCACGAACCCAGTGGACATAAGCCTGTTCGGTTCGTAAGCTGTAATGCAAGTAGCGT
ATGCGCTCACGCAACTGGTCCAGAACCTTGACCGAACGCAGCGGTGGTAACGGCGCAGTGGCGGTTTTCA
TGGCTTGTTATGACTGTTTTTTTGGGGTACAGTCTATGCCTCGGGCATCCAAGCAGCAAGCGCGTTACGC
CGTGGGTCGATGTTTGATGTTATGGAGCAGCAACGATGTTACGCAGCAGGGCAGTCGCCCTAAAACAAAG
TTAAACATTATGAGGGAAGCGGTGATCGCCGAAGTATCGACTCAACTATCAGAGGTAGTTGGCGTCATCG
AGCGCCATCTCGAACCGACGTTGCTGGCCGTACATTTGTACGGCTCCGCAGTGGATGGCGGCCTGAAGCC
ACACAGTGATATTGATTTGCTGGTTACGGTGACCGTAAGGCTTGATGAAACAACGCGGCGAGCTTTGATC
AACGACCTTTTGGAAACTTCGGCTTCCCCTGGAGAGAGCGAGATTCTCCGCGCTGTAGAAGTCACCATTG
TTGTGCACGACGACATCATTCCGTGGCGTTATCCAGCTAAGCGCGAACTGCAATTTGGAGAATGGCAGCG
CAATGACATTCTTGCAGGTATCTTCGAGCCAGCCACGATCGACATTGATCTGGCTATCTTGCTGACAAAA
GCAAGAGAACATAGCGTTGCCTTGGTAGGTCCAGCGGCGGAGGAACTCTTTGATCCGGTTCCTGAACAGG
ATCTATTTGAGGCGCTAAATGAAACCTTAACGCTATGGAACTCGCCGCCCGACTGGGCTGGCGATGAGCG
AAATGTAGTGCTTACGTTGTCCCGCATTTGGTACAGCGCAGTAACCGGCAAAATCGCGCCGAAGGATGTC
GCTGCCGACTGGGCAATGGAGCGCCTGCCGGCCCAGTATCAGCCCGTCATACTTGAAGCTAGACAGGCTT
ATCTTGGACAAGAAGAAGATCGCTTGGCCTCGCGCGCAGATCAGTTGGAAGAATTTGTCCACTACGTGAA
AGGCGAGATCACCAAGGTAGTCGGCAAATAACCCTCGAGCCACCCATGACCAAAATCCCTTAACGTGAGT
TACGCGTCGTTCCACTGAGCGTCAGACCCCGTAGAAAAGATCAAAGGATCTTCTTGAGATCCTTTTTTTC
TGCGCGTAATCTGCTGCTTGCAAACAAAAAAACCACCGCTACCAGCGGTGGTTTGTTTGCCGGATCAAGA
GCTACCAACTCTTTTTCCGAAGGTAACTGGCTTCAGCAGAGCGCAGATACCAAATACTGTCCTTCTAGTG
TAGCCGTAGTTAGGCCACCACTTCAAGAACTCTGTAGCACCGCCTACATACCTCGCTCTGCTAATCCTGT
TACCAGTGGCTGCTGCCAGTGGCGATAAGTCGTGTCTTACCGGGTTGGACTCAAGACGATAGTTACCGGA
TAAGGCGCAGCGGTCGGGCTGAACGGGGGGTTCGTGCACACAGCCCAGCTTGGAGCGAACGACCTACACC
GAACTGAGATACCTACAGCGTGAGCATTGAGAAAGCGCCACGCTTCCCGAAGGGAGAAAGGCGGACAGGT
ATCCGGTAAGCGGCAGGGTCGGAACAGGAGAGCGCACGAGGGAGCTTCCAGGGGGAAACGCCTGGTATCT
TTATAGTCCTGTCGGGTTTCGCCACCTCTGACTTGAGCGTCGATTTTTGTGATGCTCGTCAGGGGGGCGG
AGCCTATGGAAAAACGCCAGCAACGCGGCCTTTTTACGGTTCCTGGCCTTTTGCTGGCCTTTTGCTCACA
TGTTCTTTCCTGCGTTATCCCCTGATTCTGTGGATAACCGTATTACCGCCTTTGAGTGAGCTGATACCGC
TCGCCGCAGCCGAACGACCGAGCGCAGCGAGTCAGTGAGCGAGGAAGCGGAAGAGCGCCCAATACGCAAA
CCGCCTCTCCCCGCGCGTTGGCCGATTCATTAATGCAGCTGGCACGACAGGTTTCCCGACTGGAAAGCGG
GCAGTGAGCGCAACGCAATTAATACGCGTACCGCTAGCCAGGAAGAGTTTGTAGAAACGCAAAAAGGCCA
TCCGTCAGGATGGCCTTCTGCTTAGTTTGATGCCTGGCAGTTTATGGCGGGCGTCCTGCCCGCCACCCTC
CGGGCCGTTGCTTCACAACGTTCAAATCCGCTCCCGGCGGATTTGTCCTACTCAGGAGAGCGTTCACCGA
CAAACAACAGATAAAACGAAAGGCCCAGTCTTCCGACTGAGCCTTTCGTTTTATTTGATGCCTGGCAGTT
CCCTACTCTCGCGTTAACGCTAGCATGGATGTTTTCCCAGTCACGACGTTGTAAAACGACGGCCAGTCTT
AAG
