>Addgene plasmid #63244 | pFusX1-26 | addgene partial sequence | sequence record 111116 | pCR8_R1 5'-cgaaccgaacaggcttatgt-3'
CGTCACCCGGCAACCTTGGGTAGCAGCGAAGTCGAGGCATTTCTGTCCTGGCTGGTCTAGACGTCTCGTC
AGGCCATGGTCCTGGCACAGCACCGGCAACAGCCGCTGCACCGTTTCGAGCGCTTGCTTGCCGCCATCGT
GGCTGGCGATAGCCACCACTTGGTCCGGAGTCAGGCCATGGTCCTGGCACAGCACCGGCAACAGCCGCTG
CACCGTTTCGAGCGCTTGCTTGCCGCCATTGTTGCTGGCGATAGCCACCACTTGGTCCGGGGTCAGGCCA
TGGTCCTGGCACAGCACCGGCAACAGCCGCTGCACCGTTTCGAGCGCTTGCTTGCCGCCATCGTGGCTGG
CGATAGCCACCACTTGGTCCGGGGTCAGGTTCAGGGGGAGACGCTTAAGACTGGCCGTCGTTTTACAACG
TCGTGACTGGGAAAACATCCATGCTAGCGTTAACGCGAGAGTAGGGAACTGCCAGGCATCAAATAAAACG
AAAGGCTCAGTCGGAAGACTGGGCCTTTCGTTTTATCTGTTGTTTGTCGGTGAACGCTCTCCTGAGTAGG
ACAAATCCGCCGGGAGCGGATTTGAACGTTGTGAAGCAACGGC
